Addgene plasmid #212004: Talin1-mCherry
Purpose: Expression of mouse full-length (1-2541) talin1-mCherry in mammalian cells
Depositing lab: Vesa Hytönen. Depositing organization: Tampere University, BioMediTech. Publication: Talin-mediated force transmission and talin rod domain unfolding independently regulate adhesion signaling. Rahikainen R, Ohman T, Turkki P, Varjosalo M, Hytonen VP. J Cell Sci. 2019 Apr 3;132(7):jcs226514. doi: 10.1242/jcs.226514. PubMed 30837291.
Backbone
  Vector backbone: pEGFP-C1
  Backbone manufacturer: Clontech
  Backbone size w/o insert (bp): 4002
  Total vector size (bp): 12336
  Modifications to backbone: N-terminal EGFP removed
  Vector type: Mammalian Expression
  Selectable markers: Neomycin (select with G418)
Growth in bacteria
  Bacterial resistance: Kanamycin, 50 μg/mL
  Growth temperature: 37°C
  Growth strain: DH5alpha
  Copy number: High Copy
Gene/Insert
  Gene/Insert name: Mouse talin1
  Species: M. musculus (mouse)
  Insert size (bp): 8334
  GenBank ID: CAA39588.1
  Entrez Gene: Tln1 (a.k.a. Tln)
  Promoter: CMV
  Tag / fusion protein: mCherry fluorescent protein (C terminal on insert)
  Cloning method: Unknown
  Sequencing primers: 5′ acgcaaatgggcggtagg; 3′ GATGAGTTTGGACAAACCAC
Terms and licenses: Academic/Nonprofit Terms; Industry Terms: Not Available to Industry
How to cite: Talin1-mCherry was a gift from Vesa Hytönen (Addgene plasmid # 212004 ; http://n2t.net/addgene:212004 ; RRID:Addgene_212004)
