[The description below was written by a language model from this plasmid's Addgene catalogue record and pLannotate feature annotations shown in this document.]
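Description:
Talin1-mCherry is a mammalian expression plasmid of about 12.3 kb built on the Clontech pEGFP-C1 backbone, from which the N-terminal EGFP has been removed. It is propagated in E. coli as a high-copy plasmid through its ColE1/pUC-type origin and selected with kanamycin. The backbone also carries an f1 bacteriophage origin. A single NeoR/KanR (Tn5 aminoglycoside phosphotransferase) gene provides selection in both hosts. It sits behind tandem bacterial (bla) and SV40 early promoters and is terminated by the HSV TK polyadenylation signal, so it confers kanamycin resistance in bacteria and G418 resistance in transfected mammalian cells. The short "ble" and SV40 large T antigen fragments in the annotation are most likely sequence remnants flanking standard backbone elements rather than functional genes.

The payload is full-length mouse talin1 (Tln1, residues 1–2541) fused directly at its C terminus to the monomeric red fluorescent protein mCherry. The annotated mCherry coding region begins immediately after the talin1 reading frame. Expression is driven by the human cytomegalovirus immediate-early enhancer and promoter and terminated by the SV40 poly(A) signal, an arrangement that gives strong constitutive expression in most mammalian cell lines. A residual fragment of the multiple cloning site lies just downstream of the fusion.

Talin is a large cytoskeletal adaptor concentrated at cell–substratum contacts. The red-tagged full-length protein allows its expression and localisation to be followed by fluorescence microscopy. The associated publication concerns talin-mediated force transmission and rod-domain unfolding in adhesion signalling, so the construct probably served as the full-length talin form in that work, although the record does not say so.
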