Features (pLannotate 1.2.2; 14 found; start..end, strand, type, name):
     61..364     +  enhancer       CMV enhancer: human cytomegalovirus immediate early enhancer
    365..568     +  promoter       CMV promoter: human cytomegalovirus (CMV) immediate early promoter
    650..8272    +  CDS            Tln1: TLN1_MOUSE - Also known as Tln. Experimental evidence at protein level: Swiss-Prot protein existence level 1. Probably involved in connections of major cytoskeletal structures to the plasma membrane. High molecular weight cytoskeletal protein concentrated at regions of cell-substratum contact and, in lymphocytes, at cell-cell contacts. From Mus musculus (Mouse).
   8273..8980    +  CDS            mCherry: mCherry is a basic (constitutively fluorescent) red fluorescent protein published in 2004, derived from Discosoma sp.. It is reported to be a very rapidly-maturing monomer with low acid sensitivity.
   8983..9005    +  misc_feature   MCS (fragment): multiple cloning site
   9017..9101    +  CDS            large T antigen (fragment): large T antigen from SV40 (simian virus 40)
   9124..9245    +  polyA_signal   SV40 poly(A) signal: SV40 polyadenylation signal
   9279..9707    -  rep_origin     f1 ori (sequence partly withheld): f1 bacteriophage origin of replication; arrow indicates direction of (+) strand synthesis
   9734..9838    +  promoter       AmpR promoter: bla
   9840..10197   +  promoter       SV40 promoter: SV40 enhancer and early promoter
  10232..11026   +  CDS            NeoR/KanR: aminoglycoside phosphotransferase from Tn5; aph(3')-II (or nptII); confers resistance to neomycin, kanamycin, and G418 (Geneticin®)
  11047..11199   +  CDS            ble (fragment): BLE_KLEPN - Experimental evidence at protein level: Swiss-Prot protein existence level 1. Binding protein with a strong affinity to the bleomycin family of antibiotics. Binds to CL990; an antimitotic-antibiotic compound. From Klebsiella pneumoniae.
  11258..11305   +  polyA_signal   HSV TK poly(A) signal: herpes simplex virus thymidine kinase polyadenylation signal (Cole and Stacy, 1985)
  11634..12222   +  rep_origin     ori: high-copy-number ColE1/pMB1/pBR322/pUC origin of replication
>Addgene plasmid #212004 | Talin1-mCherry | addgene full sequence | sequence record 423001 | Addgene NGS Result
TAGTTATTAATAGTAATCAATTACGGGGTCATTAGTTCATAGCCCATATATGGAGTTCCGCGTTACATAA
CTTACGGTAAATGGCCCGCCTGGCTGACCGCCCAACGACCCCCGCCCATTGACGTCAATAATGACGTATG
TTCCCATAGTAACGCCAATAGGGACTTTCCATTGACGTCAATGGGTGGAGTATTTACGGTAAACTGCCCA
CTTGGCAGTACATCAAGTGTATCATATGCCAAGTACGCCCCCTATTGACGTCAATGACGGTAAATGGCCC
GCCTGGCATTATGCCCAGTACATGACCTTATGGGACTTTCCTACTTGGCAGTACATCTACGTATTAGTCA
TCGCTATTACCATGGTGATGCGGTTTTGGCAGTACATCAATGGGCGTGGATAGCGGTTTGACTCACGGGG
ATTTCCAAGTCTCCACCCCATTGACGTCAATGGGAGTTTGTTTTGGCACCAAAATCAACGGGACTTTCCA
AAATGTCGTAACAACTCCGCCCCATTGACGCAAATGGGCGGTAGGCGTGTACGGTGGGAGGTCTATATAA
GCAGAGCTGGTTTAGTGAACCGTCAGATCCGCTAGCGCTACCGGTATTAGGCACCCCAGGCTTTACACGA
ATTCGCAGAAGCTGCCACCATGGTTGCGCTTTCGCTGAAGATTAGCATTGGGAATGTGGTGAAGACGATG
CAATTTGAGCCATCTACCATGGTGTACGACGCCTGCCGCATGATTCGTGAGCGGATCCCAGAGGCCCTGG
CTGGCCCTCCCAACGACTTTGGGCTCTTTCTGTCAGATGATGACCCCAAAAAAGGCATCTGGCTAGAGGC
TGGGAAAGCTTTGGACTACTACATGCTCCGAAATGGGGACACCATGGAGTACAGAAAAAAGCAGAGACCC
CTGAAGATCCGGATGTTAGACGGAACGGTGAAGACTATCATGGTGGATGACTCCAAGACCGTCACAGACA
TGCTCATGACCATTTGTGCCCGAATTGGTATCACCAACCATGATGAGTATTCACTGGTTCGAGAGCTGAT
GGAAGAAAAGAAAGATGAGGGGACAGGGACCCTGAGAAAAGACAAGACCCTACTGCGAGATGAAAAGAAG
ATGGAGAAGCTAAAGCAGAAGTTGCACACAGACGATGAGTTGAACTGGCTGGACCATGGGCGGACACTGA
GGGAACAGGGAGTGGAAGAGCATGAGACGTTGCTGCTGCGGAGAAAGTTCTTCTACTCAGACCAGAATGT
GGATTCCCGAGACCCTGTACAGCTGAACCTTCTCTATGTGCAGGCACGAGATGACATCCTGAATGGCTCC
CATCCTGTCTCCTTTGACAAGGCCTGTGAATTTGCAGGCTTCCAGTGCCAGATCCAGTTTGGACCTCACA
ATGAACAGAAGCACAAGGCTGGCTTCCTTGACCTGAAGGACTTCCTGCCCAAGGAGTATGTGAAGCAGAA
GGGAGAGCGTAAGATCTTTCAGGCACACAAGAATTGTGGGCAGATGAGTGAAATTGAGGCCAAGGTACGC
TACGTGAAGCTGGCCCGTTCCCTCAAGACTTACGGTGTCTCCTTCTTCCTAGTCAAGGAAAAGATGAAGG
GGAAGAATAAACTGGTGCCCAGGCTGTTGGGCATCACTAAGGAGTGTGTGATGCGTGTGGATGAGAAGAC
CAAGGAGGTGATTCAGGAATGGAGCCTCACCAACATCAAACGCTGGGCTGCCTCTCCCAAGAGCTTTACT
CTGGACTTTGGAGACTATCAGGATGGCTACTACTCAGTACAGACGACAGAAGGCGAGCAGATCGCACAGC
TCATTGCTGGCTACATAGATATCATCCTTAAGAAGAAAAAAAGCAAGGACCATTTTGGGCTGGAGGGAGA
TGAAGAGTCTACTATGTTGGAGGACTCAGTGTCTCCCAAAAAGTCAACAGTCCTTCAGCAGCAGTACAAC
CGAGTGGGGAAAGTGGAGCACGGCTCTGTGGCTCTGCCAGCCATCATGCGCTCTGGAGCCTCTGGTCCTG
AGAATTTCCAGGTGGGGAGCATGCCACCTGCCCAGCAGCAGATCACCAGTGGCCAGATGCACCGAGGACA
CATGCCACCTCTGACTTCAGCCCAGCAGGCGCTCACTGGAACCATTAACTCCAGCATGCAGGCTGTGCAG
GCTGCCCAGGCCACTCTGGATGACTTTGAGACTCTACCCCCTCTTGGCCAGGATGCTGCCTCCAAAGCTT
GGCGTAAGAACAAGATGGATGAATCAAAGCATGAGATCCACTCCCAGGTAGATGCCATCACAGCTGGCAC
TGCCTCTGTGGTAAACCTGACAGCAGGAGATCCTGCAGAGACAGACTATACAGCAGTGGGCTGTGCAGTC
ACCACCATCTCTTCCAACCTGACGGAGATGTCCCGTGGGGTGAAGCTATTGGCTGCCCTGCTGGAGGATG
AAGGCGGCAATGGCCGGCCCCTTCTGCAAGCAGCAAAGGGCCTTGCAGGGGCTGTGTCGGAACTGCTTCG
CAGTGCTCAGCCCGCCAGCGCTGAGCCTCGTCAGAACCTGCTGCAGGCAGCCGGGAACGTGGGCCAGGCC
AGTGGGGAGCTGTTGCAGCAAATTGGGGAAAGTGACACTGACCCCCACTTCCAGGATGTTCTAATGCAGC
TAGCAAACGCAGTGGCAAGTGCTGCAGCCGCCCTGGTCCTCAAGGCCAAGAGTGTGGCCCAGCGCACAGA
GGATTCCGGGCTTCAGACCCAAGTGATTGCTGCAGCTACGCAATGTGCTCTGTCCACTTCCCAGCTGGTG
GCCTGTACCAAGGTGGTAGCACCTACAATCAGCTCACCTGTGTGCCAAGAACAGCTAGTCGAGGCTGGGC
GACTGGTGGCCAAAGCTGTGGAGGGCTGTGTGTCTGCCTCGCAAGCAGCTACAGAAGATGGACAGCTGCT
TCGAGGGGTAGGAGCAGCAGCCACGGCTGTCACCCAGGCCCTCAATGAGCTGCTGCAGCACGTGAAGGCC
CACGCCACCGGAGCTGGGCCTGCCGGTCGGTATGACCAAGCCACTGATACCATCCTCACCGTCACTGAAA
ACATCTTCAGCTCCATGGGTGATGCTGGGGAGATGGTGCGCCAGGCCCGCATCCTGGCCCAAGCCACCTC
AGACCTGGTCAATGCTATCAAGGCCGATGCTGAGGGGGAGAGTGATCTGGAGAACTCTAGAAAGCTCCTG
AGTGCTGCCAAGATCCTCGCTGATGCCACCGCCAAGATGGTGGAGGCGGCCAAGGGAGCAGCCGCCCACC
CTGACAGTGAGGAACAGCAGCAGCGACTGCGTGAAGCAGCTGAGGGGCTTCGCATGGCCACCAATGCAGC
TGCGCAGAACGCCATCAAGAAGAAGTTGGTGCAGCGCCTGGAGCATGCAGCCAAGCAAGCTGCAGCCTCT
GCAACACAGACCATTGCTGCAGCCCAACATGCAGCCTCTGCCCCCAAGGCCTCTGCGGGCCCCCAGCCCC
TACTGGTGCAGAGCTGTAAGGCCGTGGCAGAGCAGATTCCGTTGCTGGTGCAGGGTGTCCGAGGAAGTCA
AGCTCAGCCTGACAGCCCTAGTGCTCAGCTCGCCCTCATTGCTGCCAGCCAGAGCTTCCTGCAGCCAGGT
GGGAAGATGGTGGCAGCGGCAAAAGCCTCAGTGCCAACAATTCAGGACCAGGCTTCAGCGATGCAGCTGA
GTCAGTGCGCAAAGAACCTAGGCACTGCCCTGGCCGAGCTGCGCACTGCTGCTCAGAAGGCTCAGGAGGC
ATGTGGACCTTTGGAGATGGATTCTGCACTGAGTGTTGTACAAAATCTAGAGAAAGACCTACAGGAAATA
AAAGCAGCAGCTCGAGATGGCAAGCTTAAGCCCTTACCTGGGGAAACAATGGAGAAGTGTACCCAAGATC
TTGGCAACAGCACCAAAGCGGTGAGCTCTGCCATCGCCAAGCTGCTGGGGGAGATTGCCCAGGGCAACGA
GAACTATGCAGGTATTGCAGCTCGGGATGTAGCTGGTGGACTAAGGTCACTAGCCCAGGCTGCGCGGGGT
GTGGCTGCGCTGACATCAGATCCTGCAGTGCAGGCCATTGTGCTTGACACAGCCAGCGACGTTCTGGACA
AGGCCAGCAGCCTCATTGAAGAGGCAAAAAAAGCATCTGGACACCCAGGGGACCCAGAAAGCCAGCAAAG
GCTTGCTCAGGTAGCTAAAGCAGTGACCCAAGCCCTGAACCGCTGTGTCAGCTGCCTGCCTGGCCAAAGA
GACGTGGATAATGCCCTACGAGCCGTTGGAGATGCCAGCAAGCGACTCCTGAGTGACTTGCTTCCTCCAA
GCACGGGGACATTTCAAGAAGCACAGAGCCGATTGAATGAAGCTGCAGCTGGGTTAAATCAGGCCGCCAC
AGAACTGGTGCAAGCCTCCCGAGGAACTCCTCAGGACCTGGCTCGGGCCTCCGGCCGATTTGGACAGGAC
TTCAGCACCTTCCTGGAAGCTGGTGTGGAGATGGCCGGACAGGCCCCGAGCCAGGAGGACCGAGCCCAGG
TGGTGTCCAACCTGAAGGGCATATCCATGTCTTCAAGCAAACTTCTCCTTGCCGCTAAGGCCTTGTCCAC
AGACCCTGCTTCTCCCAACCTCAAGAGTCAGCTGGCTGCGGCTGCCCGGGCAGTGACGGACAGCATCAAC
CAGCTCATCACCATGTGCACCCAGCAGGCACCTGGCCAGAAGGAGTGTGACAATGCACTTCGGCAGCTAG
AGACAGTCCGAGAACTCCTGGAGAATCCAGTCCAGCCCATCAACGACATGTCCTACTTCGGTTGCTTGGA
CAGTGTCATGGAGAACTCCAAGGTCCTAGGTGAGGCCATGACTGGCATCTCCCAAAATGCCAAGAATGGA
AATCTGCCGGAGTTTGGAGATGCCATTGCCACAGCCTCCAAGGCTCTCTGTGGCTTCACGGAGGCAGCCG
CACAGGCAGCATATCTAGTTGGTGTCTCTGACCCCAACAGCCAAGCTGGACAGCAAGGACTGGTGGAACC
CACACAGTTTGCCCGTGCAAACCAGGCAATTCAGATGGCCTGTCAGAGTCTGGGGGAGCCTGGCTGTACC
CAGGCCCAGGTGTTATCTGCAGCCACTATTGTAGCCAAACACACATCTGCATTGTGTAACAGCTGTCGCC
TGGCTTCCGCTAGGACTGCCAATCCCACTGCCAAGCGCCAGTTTGTACAGTCAGCCAAGGAGGTGGCCAA
CAGTACAGCCAATCTTGTCAAGACCATCAAGGCACTAGATGGGGACTTCACAGAAGAGAACCGTGCCCAG
TGCCGAGCAGCCACAGCCCCTCTGCTGGAAGCTGTGGATAACCTGAGTGCCTTTGCCTCCAACCCTGAGT
TCTCCAGCGTCCCTGCCCAGATCAGCCCTGAGGGCAGAGCAGCCATGGAGCCCATTGTAATCTCTGCTAA
GACAATGTTGGAGAGTGCTGGAGGGCTCATCCAGACAGCTCGGGCGTTAGCAGTCAATCCCCGAGACCCC
CCACGTTGGTCTGTGCTAGCTGGCCACTCTCGGACTGTCTCAGATTCCATCAAGAAACTTATTACAAGCA
TGAGGGACAAAGCCCCAGGGCAGCTGGAGTGTGAGACAGCCATTGCGGCTCTGAACAGCTGCTTGCGGGA
CCTAGATCAGGCTTCGCTTGCCGCTGTCAGCCAGCAGCTTGCTCCCCGTGAAGGAATCTCTCAAGAGGCT
TTGCACACCCAGATGCTCACTGCAGTGCAAGAAATTTCTCATCTCATTGAGCCGCTGGCCAGCGCTGCTC
GGGCTGAAGCCTCCCAGCTGGGACACAAGGTGTCCCAAATGGCCCAGTACTTTGAACCACTCACCCTGGC
TGCAGTGGGTGCTGCGTCTAAGACCCTGAGCCACCCGCAGCAGATGGCACTTCTGGACCAGACTAAAACG
TTGGCAGAGTCTGCCTTGCAGTTGCTATATACTGCCAAGGAGGCTGGTGGTAACCCCAAGCAAGCAGCAC
ACACCCAGGAAGCCCTGGAGGAGGCTGTGCAGATGATGACAGAGGCCGTAGAAGACCTGACGACGACCCT
CAACGAAGCAGCCAGTGCTGCAGGAGTCGTTGGCGGCATGGTGGACTCTATCACTCAGGCCATCAACCAG
CTAGATGAAGGACCTATGGGTGACCCAGAAGGCTCATTCGTAGATTACCAGACAACCATGGTGAGGACAG
CCAAGGCCATTGCTGTCACTGTTCAGGAGATGGTAACCAAGTCAAACACCAGCCCTGAAGAGCTAGGCCC
TCTTGCCAACCAGCTGACCAGTGACTATGGCCGACTGGCCTCACAAGCCAAGCCTGCAGCTGTGGCTGCT
GAAAATGAAGAGATAGGCGCTCACATCAAACACCGAGTACAGGAGCTGGGCCATGGCTGCTCTGCTCTGG
TCACCAAGGCAGGTGCCTTGCAGTGTAGCCCCAGTGATGTCTACACCAAGAAGGAGCTCATAGAGTGTGC
CCGCAGAGTGTCAGAGAAGGTCTCCCATGTTCTGGCTGCACTCCAGGCTGGGAATCGTGGTACCCAGGCC
TGCATTACAGCAGCCAGTGCTGTGTCTGGTATCATTGCTGACCTCGACACCACCATCATGTTCGCTACTG
CTGGCACACTTAACCGTGAGGGTGCTGAAACTTTTGCTGACCACCGGGAGGGTATCTTAAAGACAGCAAA
GGTTCTTGTGGAGGACACCAAGGTCCTAGTGCAGAATGCAGCTGGGAGCCAGGAGAAGTTGGCACAAGCC
GCCCAGTCCTCCGTGGCCACCATTACCCGCCTCGCTGATGTGGTCAAGCTCGGTGCAGCCAGCCTAGGAG
CCGAAGACCCTGAAACTCAGGTGGTGCTGATCAATGCAGTAAAGGACGTAGCCAAGGCCCTGGGTGACCT
CATCAGCGCTACGAAGGCTGCAGCGGGCAAAGTTGGGGATGACCCTGCAGTGTGGCAGCTCAAGAACTCT
GCCAAGGTGATGGTGACCAATGTGACATCATTGCTCAAGACAGTGAAGGCTGTGGAAGATGAGGCCACCA
AAGGCACACGGGCCCTAGAGGCAACCACAGAGCACATACGTCAGGAACTGGCGGTCTTCTGTTCCCCAGA
GCCACCTGCCAAGACCTCTACCCCTGAAGACTTCATCCGAATGACCAAGGGTATTACTATGGCAACAGCC
AAAGCCGTTGCTGCTGGCAATTCCTGTCGACAGGAAGATGTCATTGCCACAGCCAATCTGAGCCGACGGG
CTATTGCGGACATGCTTCGGGCTTGCAAGGAAGCAGCTTTCCACCCAGAAGTGGCGCCTGATGTACGGCT
CCGAGCCCTGCACTATGGCCGGGAGTGTGCCAATGGTTACCTGGAACTGCTGGACCACGTGCTGCTGACC
CTTCAGAAGCCAAACCCAGACCTGAAGCAGCAGCTAACTGGACACTCAAAGCGGGTTGCTGGCTCTGTGA
CTGAGCTCATCCAGGCTGCTGAAGCCATGAAAGGAACAGAGTGGGTGGACCCAGAGGACCCTACTGTCAT
TGCTGAGAATGAGCTCTTGGGAGCCGCAGCCGCCATCGAGGCTGCAGCCAAGAAGCTGGAGCAGCTGAAG
CCCAGGGCCAAACCCAAGGAGGCGGATGAGTCCTTGAACTTTGAGGAACAAATCCTAGAAGCTGCCAAGT
CCATCGCTGCAGCCACCAGTGCACTGGTAAAGGCTGCGTCAGCAGCCCAGAGGGAGCTGGTGGCTCAAGG
AAAGGTGGGCGCCATTCCAGCCAATGCACTGGATGATGGGCAGTGGTCGCAGGGCCTCATTTCCGCTGCC
CGTATGGTGGCTGCGGCCACCAACAATCTGTGTGAAGCAGCTAACGCAGCTGTCCAGGGCCATGCTAGCC
AGGAGAAACTCATTTCCTCAGCCAAGCAAGTAGCTGCCTCCACAGCTCAGCTCCTGGTAGCTTGCAAGGT
CAAAGCAGATCAGGACTCTGAGGCAATGAAACGGCTCCAGGCTGCTGGCAATGCAGTGAAGAGGGCCTCA
GATAACCTGGTAAAGGCGGCCCAGAAAGCTGCAGCCTTCGAAGACCAGGAGAATGAGACGGTGGTGGTGA
AGGAGAAAATGGTTGGGGGCATTGCCCAGATTATCGCAGCACAGGAAGAGATGCTTCGGAAGGAACGAGA
GCTGGAAGAGGCTCGGAAAAAGCTCGCCCAGATCCGGCAGCAGCAGTACAAGTTCTTGCCTTCAGAGCTT
CGAGACGAGCACATGGTGAGCAAGGGCGAGGAGGATAACATGGCCATCATCAAGGAGTTCATGCGCTTCA
AGGTGCACATGGAGGGCTCCGTGAACGGCCACGAGTTCGAGATCGAGGGCGAGGGCGAGGGCCGCCCCTA
CGAGGGCACCCAGACCGCCAAGCTGAAGGTGACCAAGGGTGGCCCCCTGCCCTTCGCCTGGGACATCCTG
TCCCCTCAGTTCATGTACGGCTCCAAGGCCTACGTGAAGCACCCCGCCGACATCCCCGACTACTTGAAGC
TGTCCTTCCCCGAGGGCTTCAAGTGGGAGCGCGTGATGAACTTCGAGGACGGCGGCGTGGTGACCGTGAC
CCAGGACTCCTCCCTGCAGGACGGCGAGTTCATCTACAAGGTGAAGCTGCGCGGCACCAACTTCCCCTCC
GACGGCCCCGTAATGCAGAAGAAGACCATGGGCTGGGAGGCCTCCTCCGAGCGGATGTACCCCGAGGACG
GCGCCCTGAAGGGCGAGATCAAGCAGAGGCTGAAGCTGAAGGACGGCGGCCACTACGACGCTGAGGTCAA
GACCACCTACAAGGCCAAGAAGCCCGTGCAGCTGCCCGGCGCCTACAACGTCAACATCAAGTTGGACATC
ACCTCCCACAACGAGGACTACACCATCGTGGAACAGTACGAACGCGCCGAGGGCCGCCACTCCACCGGCG
GCATGGACGAGCTGTACAAGTAACCGCGGGCCCGGGATCCACCGGATCTAGATAACTGATCATAATCAGC
CATACCACATTTGTAGAGGTTTTACTTGCTTTAAAAAACCTCCCACACCTCCCCCTGAACCTGAAACATA
AAATGAATGCAATTGTTGTTGTTAACTTGTTTATTGCAGCTTATAATGGTTACAAATAAAGCAATAGCAT
CACAAATTTCACAAATAAAGCATTTTTTTCACTGCATTCTAGTTGTGGTTTGTCCAAACTCATCAATGTA
TCTTAACGCGTAAATTGTAAGCGTTAATATTTTGTTAAAATTCGCGTTAAATTTTTGTTAAATCAGCTCA
TTTTTTAACCAATAGGCCGAAATCGGCAAAATCCCTTATAAATCAAAAGAATAGACCGAGATAGGGT
[37 nt withheld, positions 9378-9414]
AAAGAACGTGGACTCCAACGTCAAAGG
[49 nt withheld, positions 9442-9490]
T
[91 nt withheld, positions 9492-9582]
G
[124 nt withheld, positions 9584-9707]
CAGGTGGCACTTTTCGGGGAAATGTGCGCGGAACCCCTATTTGTTTATTTTTCTAAATACATTCAAATAT
GTATCCGCTCATGAGACAATAACCCTGATAAATGCTTCAATAATATTGAAAAAGGAAGAGTCCTGAGGCG
GAAAGAACCAGCTGTGGAATGTGTGTCAGTTAGGGTGTGGAAAGTCCCCAGGCTCCCCAGCAGGCAGAAG
TATGCAAAGCATGCATCTCAATTAGTCAGCAACCAGGTGTGGAAAGTCCCCAGGCTCCCCAGCAGGCAGA
AGTATGCAAAGCATGCATCTCAATTAGTCAGCAACCATAGTCCCGCCCCTAACTCCGCCCATCCCGCCCC
TAACTCCGCCCAGTTCCGCCCATTCTCCGCCCCATGGCTGACTAATTTTTTTTATTTATGCAGAGGCCGA
GGCCGCCTCGGCCTCTGAGCTATTCCAGAAGTAGTGAGGAGGCTTTTTTGGAGGCCTAGGCTTTTGCAAA
GATCGATCAAGAGACAGGATGAGGATCGTTTCGCATGATTGAACAAGATGGATTGCACGCAGGTTCTCCG
GCCGCTTGGGTGGAGAGGCTATTCGGCTATGACTGGGCACAACAGACAATCGGCTGCTCTGATGCCGCCG
TGTTCCGGCTGTCAGCGCAGGGGCGCCCGGTTCTTTTTGTCAAGACCGACCTGTCCGGTGCCCTGAATGA
ACTGCAAGACGAGGCAGCGCGGCTATCGTGGCTGGCCACGACGGGCGTTCCTTGCGCAGCTGTGCTCGAC
GTTGTCACTGAAGCGGGAAGGGACTGGCTGCTATTGGGCGAAGTGCCGGGGCAGGATCTCCTGTCATCTC
ACCTTGCTCCTGCCGAGAAAGTATCCATCATGGCTGATGCAATGCGGCGGCTGCATACGCTTGATCCGGC
TACCTGCCCATTCGACCACCAAGCGAAACATCGCATCGAGCGAGCACGTACTCGGATGGAAGCCGGTCTT
GTCGATCAGGATGATCTGGACGAAGAGCATCAGGGGCTCGCGCCAGCCGAACTGTTCGCCAGGCTCAAGG
CGAGCATGCCCGACGGCGAGGATCTCGTCGTGACCCATGGCGATGCCTGCTTGCCGAATATCATGGTGGA
AAATGGCCGCTTTTCTGGATTCATCGACTGTGGCCGGCTGGGTGTGGCGGACCGCTATCAGGACATAGCG
TTGGCTACCCGTGATATTGCTGAAGAGCTTGGCGGCGAATGGGCTGACCGCTTCCTCGTGCTTTACGGTA
TCGCCGCTCCCGATTCGCAGCGCATCGCCTTCTATCGCCTTCTTGACGAGTTCTTCTGAGCGGGACTCTG
GGGTTCGAAATGACCGACCAAGCGACGCCCAACCTGCCATCACGAGATTTCGATTCCACCGCCGCCTTCT
ATGAAAGGTTGGGCTTCGGAATCGTTTTCCGGGACGCCGGCTGGATGATCCTCCAGCGCGGGGATCTCAT
GCTGGAGTTCTTCGCCCACCCTAGGGGGAGGCTAACTGAAACACGGAAGGAGACAATACCGGAAGGAACC
CGCGCTATGACGGCAATAAAAAGACAGAATAAAACGCACGGTGTTGGGTCGTTTGTTCATAAACGCGGGG
TTCGGTCCCAGGGCTGGCACTCTGTCGATACCCCACCGAGACCCCATTGGGGCCAATACGCCCGCGTTTC
TTCCTTTTCCCCACCCCACCCCCCAAGTTCGGGTGAAGGCCCAGGGCTCGCAGCCAACGTCGGGGCGGCA
GGCCCTGCCATAGCCTCAGGTTACTCATATATACTTTAGATTGATTTAAAACTTCATTTTTAATTTAAAA
GGATCTAGGTGAAGATCCTTTTTGATAATCTCATGACCAAAATCCCTTAACGTGAGTTTTCGTTCCACTG
AGCGTCAGACCCCGTAGAAAAGATCAAAGGATCTTCTTGAGATCCTTTTTTTCTGCGCGTAATCTGCTGC
TTGCAAACAAAAAAACCACCGCTACCAGCGGTGGTTTGTTTGCCGGATCAAGAGCTACCAACTCTTTTTC
CGAAGGTAACTGGCTTCAGCAGAGCGCAGATACCAAATACTGTTCTTCTAGTGTAGCCGTAGTTAGGCCA
CCACTTCAAGAACTCTGTAGCACCGCCTACATACCTCGCTCTGCTAATCCTGTTACCAGTGGCTGCTGCC
AGTGGCGATAAGTCGTGTCTTACCGGGTTGGACTCAAGACGATAGTTACCGGATAAGGCGCAGCGGTCGG
GCTGAACGGGGGGTTCGTGCACACAGCCCAGCTTGGAGCGAACGACCTACACCGAACTGAGATACCTACA
GCGTGAGCTATGAGAAAGCGCCACGCTTCCCGAAGGGAGAAAGGCGGACAGGTATCCGGTAAGCGGCAGG
GTCGGAACAGGAGAGCGCACGAGGGAGCTTCCAGGGGGAAACGCCTGGTATCTTTATAGTCCTGTCGGGT
TTCGCCACCTCTGACTTGAGCGTCGATTTTTGTGATGCTCGTCAGGGGGGCGGAGCCTATGGAAAAACGC
CAGCAACGCGGCCTTTTTACGGTTCCTGGCCTTTTGCTGGCCTTTTGCTCACATGTTCTTTCCTGCGTTA
TCCCCTGATTCTGTGGATAACCGTATTACCGCCATGCAT
